>Addgene plasmid #18057 | Keratin 8 S23A | addgene partial sequence | sequence record 23893 | pMRB101-F 5'-aagatgcaggcagctgagtt-3'
GTTAAAATAGANGTACTCCCGTTGCGGTGCTGTTAACGGTGGAGGGCAGTGTAGTCTGAGCAGTACTCGT
TGCTGCCGCGCGCGCCACCAGACATAATAGCTGACAGACTAACAGACTGTTCCTTTCCATGGGTCTTTTC
TGCAGTCACCGTCCTTGACACGAAGCTAATTCGGGGGTTCGGCCCGCCTGCCTCCACTCCTGCCTCCACC
ATGTCCATCAGGGTGACCCAGAAGTCCTACAAGGTGTCCACCTCTGGCCCCCGGGCCTTCAGCAGCCGCG
CCTACACGAGTGGGCCCGGTTCCCGCATCAGCTCCTCGAGCTTCTCCCGAGTGGGCAGCAGCAACTTTCG
CGGTGGCCTGGGCGGCGGCTATGGTGGGGCCAGCGGCATGGGAGGCATCACCGCAGTTACGGTCAACCAG
AGCCTGCTGAGCCCCCTTGTCCTGGAGGTGGACCCCAACATCCAGGCCGTGCGCACCCAGGAGAAGGAGC
AGATCAAGACCCTCAACAACAAGTTTGCCTCCTTCATAGACAAGGTACGGTTCCTGGAGCAGCAGAACAA
GATGCTGGAGACCAAGTGGAGCCTCCTGCAGCAGCAGAAGACGNCTCGAAGCAACATGGACAACATGTTC
GAGAGCTACATCAACAACCTTAGGCGGCAGCTGGAGACTCTGGGCCAGGAGAAGTGAAGCTGGAGGCGGA
GCTTGGCAACANGCAGGGGCTGGTGGAGGACTTCAAGAACAAGTATGATTNTG
