[The description below was written by a language model from this plasmid's Addgene catalogue record.]
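Description:
Keratin 8 S23A is a mammalian expression plasmid built on the pMRB101 backbone that carries the human keratin 8 coding sequence (KRT8, also called K8 or CK8) with a serine-to-alanine substitution at residue 23. The insert was introduced by restriction enzyme cloning. The plasmid is propagated in E. coli as a high-copy construct under ampicillin selection. The record does not state the promoter driving expression in mammalian cells, the origin of replication, any mammalian selection marker, or whether epitope tags or reporters are attached to the keratin. No feature table is provided, so these elements cannot be described beyond the backbone name.

Keratin 8 is a type II intermediate filament protein of simple epithelia that normally pairs with a type I keratin to form cytoplasmic filaments. Replacing a serine with alanine removes the hydroxyl group needed for phosphorylation, so an S23A mutant serves as a non-phosphorylatable version of the protein at that position. The associated publication concerns keratin 8 phosphorylation by p38 kinase and its role in keratin filament reorganization. This suggests that the construct is used in transfected cells alongside wild-type or other phosphosite-mutant keratins to examine how individual serine residues contribute to K8 phosphorylation and filament behaviour. The record does not spell out the specific role of residue 23 in that work.
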