Addgene plasmid #18057: Keratin 8 S23A
Depositing lab: M Bishr Omary. Depositing organization: Stanford University. Publication: Keratin 8 phosphorylation by p38 kinase regulates cellular keratin filament reorganization: modulation by a keratin 1-like disease causing mutation. Ku NO, Azhar S, Omary MB. J Biol Chem. 2002 Mar 29. 277(13):10775-82. 10.1074/jbc.M107623200 PubMed 11788583.
Backbone
  Vector backbone: pMRB101
  Vector type: Mammalian Expression
Growth in bacteria
  Bacterial resistance: Ampicillin, 100 μg/mL
  Growth temperature: 37°C
  Growth strain: DH5alpha
  Copy number: High Copy
Gene/Insert
  Gene/Insert name: Keratin 8 (alt names: KRT8; K8)
  Species: H. sapiens (human)
  Mutation: S23A
  Entrez Gene: KRT8 (a.k.a. CARD2, CK-8, CK8, CYK8, K2C8, K8, KO)
  Cloning method: Restriction Enzyme
  Sequencing primers: 5′ pMRB101-F
Terms and licenses: Academic/Nonprofit Terms; Industry Terms: Not Available to Industry
How to cite: Keratin 8 S23A was a gift from M Bishr Omary (Addgene plasmid # 18057 ; http://n2t.net/addgene:18057 ; RRID:Addgene_18057)
